Addgene plasmid #85486: pCDNA3 ATP5O(5’UTR)-FF
Purpose: Firefly luciferase under the control of ATP5O 5'UTR
Depositing lab: Ivan Topisirovic. Depositing organization: Lady Davis Institute for Medical Research. Publication: nanoCAGE reveals 5' UTR features that define specific modes of translation of functionally related MTOR-sensitive mRNAs. Gandin V, Masvidal L, Hulea L, Gravel SP, Cargnello M, McLaughlan S, Cai Y, Balanathan P, Morita M, Rajakumar A, Furic L, Pollak M, Porco JA Jr, St-Pierre J, Pelletier J, Larsson O, Topisirovic I. Genome Res. 2016 May;26(5):636-48. doi: 10.1101/gr.197566.115. Epub 2016 Mar 16. PubMed 26984228.
Backbone
  Vector backbone: pCDNA3 addgene #26612
  Backbone size w/o insert (bp): 7000
  Total vector size (bp): 7008
  Vector type: Mammalian Expression, Luciferase
Growth in bacteria
  Bacterial resistance: Ampicillin, 100 μg/mL
  Growth temperature: 37°C
  Growth strain: DH5alpha
  Copy number: High Copy
Gene/Insert
  Gene/Insert name: 5'UTR of ATP5O
  Species: H. sapiens (human)
  Insert size (bp): 8
  GenBank ID: NM_001697.2
  Entrez Gene: ATP5PO (a.k.a. ATP5O, ATPO, HMC08D05, MC5DN7, OSCP)
  Tag / fusion protein: Firefly luciferase (C terminal on insert)
  Cloning method: Ligation Independent Cloning
  Sequencing primers: 5′ CMV
Terms and licenses: Academic/Nonprofit Terms; Industry Terms: Not Available to Industry
How to cite: pCDNA3 ATP5O(5’UTR)-FF was a gift from Ivan Topisirovic (Addgene plasmid # 85486 ; http://n2t.net/addgene:85486 ; RRID:Addgene_85486)
