[The description below was written by a language model from this plasmid's Addgene catalogue record and pLannotate feature annotations shown in this document.]
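Description:
pCDNA3 ATP5O(5'UTR)-FF is a mammalian expression and luciferase reporter plasmid built on a pCDNA3 backbone that already carried firefly luciferase. It is used to test how the 5' untranslated region of the human ATP5O mRNA (ATP5PO, the OSCP subunit of mitochondrial ATP synthase) influences translation. The recorded insert is only 8 bp, a very short 5'UTR, and is too small to be picked up as a feature in the annotation. By the catalogue description it sits upstream of the Photinus pyralis luciferase coding sequence, which is the only large payload feature annotated. Transcription in mammalian cells is driven by the CMV immediate early enhancer and promoter and terminated by the bGH polyadenylation signal. A T7 promoter upstream and an SP6 promoter downstream of the reporter are standard pCDNA3 elements that permit in vitro transcription. The annotation also reports a short fragment matching a truncated HIV-1 5' LTR at the CMV promoter boundary, which is probably a small sequence match and not a functional viral element.

The plasmid is propagated in E. coli through a high-copy ColE1/pUC-type origin with ampicillin selection (AmpR), and it carries an f1 origin. An SV40 promoter–driven neo cassette with an SV40 poly(A) signal allows G418 selection of stably transfected mammalian cells. Small lac, lacI, ble and bom fragments are backbone remnants. The sequenced record (7,105 nt) is slightly longer than the 7,008 bp listed in the catalogue. The associated publication concerns 5'UTR features that define modes of translation of mTOR-sensitive mRNAs, so luciferase output from this reporter serves as a readout of ATP5O 5'UTR-dependent translation.
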