Features (pLannotate 1.2.2; 21 found; start..end, strand, type, name):
     31..410     +  enhancer       CMV enhancer: human cytomegalovirus immediate early enhancer
    411..614     +  promoter       CMV promoter: human cytomegalovirus (CMV) immediate early promoter
    610..643     +  LTR            5' LTR (truncated) (fragment): truncated 5' long terminal repeat (LTR) from HIV-1
    659..677     +  promoter       T7 promoter: promoter for bacteriophage T7 RNA polymerase
    719..2368    +  CDS            LUCI_PHOPY: Experimental evidence at protein level: Swiss-Prot protein existence level 1. Produces green light with a wavelength of 562 nm. From Photinus pyralis (Common eastern firefly) (Lampyris pyralis).
   2454..2472    -  promoter       SP6 promoter: promoter for bacteriophage SP6 RNA polymerase
   2498..2722    +  polyA_signal   bGH poly(A) signal: bovine growth hormone polyadenylation signal
   2726..2747    +  promoter       SV40 promoter (fragment): SV40 enhancer and early promoter
   2768..3196    +  rep_origin     f1 ori (sequence partly withheld): f1 bacteriophage origin of replication; arrow indicates direction of (+) strand synthesis
   3210..3539    +  promoter       SV40 promoter: SV40 enhancer and early promoter
   3606..4397    +  CDS            neo: KKA2_KLEPN - Also known as kan, nptII. Experimental evidence at protein level: Swiss-Prot protein existence level 1. Resistance to kanamycin, neomycin, paromomycin, ribostamycin, butirosin and gentamicin B. From Klebsiella pneumoniae.
   4421..4579    +  CDS            ble (fragment): BLE_KLEPN - Experimental evidence at protein level: Swiss-Prot protein existence level 1. Binding protein with a strong affinity to the bleomycin family of antibiotics. Binds to CL990; an antimitotic-antibiotic compound. From Klebsiella pneumoniae.
   4574..4695    +  polyA_signal   SV40 poly(A) signal: SV40 polyadenylation signal
   4768..4784    -  protein_bind   lac operator: The lac repressor binds to the lac operator to inhibit transcription in E. coli. This inhibition can be relieved by adding lactose or isopropyl-β-D-thiogalactopyranoside (IPTG). lac repressor encoded by lacI
   4792..4822    -  promoter       lac promoter: promoter for the E. coli lac operon
   4837..4858    -  protein_bind   CAP binding site: CAP binding activates transcription in the presence of cAMP. E. coli catabolite activator protein
   4871..4963    -  CDS            lacI (fragment): lac repressor; lacI; The lac repressor binds to the lac operator to inhibit transcription in E. coli. This inhibition can be relieved by adding lactose or isopropyl-β-D-thiogalactopyranoside (IPTG).
   5146..5734    -  rep_origin     ori: high-copy-number ColE1/pMB1/pBR322/pUC origin of replication
   5905..6765    -  CDS            AmpR: β-lactamase; bla; confers resistance to ampicillin, carbenicillin, and related antibiotics
   6766..6870    -  promoter       AmpR promoter: bla
   6929..6981    -  misc_feature   bom (fragment): basis of mobility region from pBR322
>Addgene plasmid #85486 | pCDNA3 ATP5O(5’UTR)-FF | addgene full sequence | sequence record 169524 | Addgene NGS Result
TTCGCGATGTACGGGCCAGATATACGCGTTGACATTGATTATTGACTAGTTATTAATAGTAATCAATTAC
GGGGTCATTAGTTCATAGCCCATATATGGAGTTCCGCGTTACATAACTTACGGTAAATGGCCCGCCTGGC
TGACCGCCCAACGACCCCCGCCCATTGACGTCAATAATGACGTATGTTCCCATAGTAACGCCAATAGGGA
CTTTCCATTGACGTCAATGGGTGGAGTATTTACGGTAAACTGCCCACTTGGCAGTACATCAAGTGTATCA
TATGCCAAGTACGCCCCCTATTGACGTCAATGACGGTAAATGGCCCGCCTGGCATTATGCCCAGTACATG
ACCTTATGGGACTTTCCTACTTGGCAGTACATCTACGTATTAGTCATCGCTATTACCATGGTGATGCGGT
TTTGGCAGTACATCAATGGGCGTGGATAGCGGTTTGACTCACGGGGATTTCCAAGTCTCCACCCCATTGA
CGTCAATGGGAGTTTGTTTTGGCACCAAAATCAACGGGACTTTCCAAAATGTCGTAACAACTCCGCCCCA
TTGACGCAAATGGGCGGTAGGCGTGTACGGTGGGAGGTCTATATAAGCAGAGCTCTCTGGCTAACTAGAG
AACCCACTGCTTACTGGCTTATCGAAATTAATACGACTCACTATAGGGAGACCCAAGCTTGGTACCGAGC
TCGGATCCAAGGGAGAAGATGGAAGACGCCAAAAACATAAAGAAAGGCCCGGCGCCATTCTATCCTCTAG
AGGATGGAACCGCTGGAGAGCAACTGCATAAGGCTATGAAGAGATACGCCCTGGTTCCTGGAACAATTGC
TTTTACAGATGCACATATCGAGGTGAACATCACGTACGCGGAATACTTCGAAATGTCCGTTCGGTTGGCA
GAAGCTATGAAACGATATGGGCTGAATACAAATCACAGAATCGTCGTATGCAGTGAAAACTCTCTTCAAT
TCTTTATGCCGGTGTTGGGCGCGTTATTTATCGGAGTTGCAGTTGCGCCCGCGAACGACATTTATAATGA
ACGTGAATTGCTCAACAGTATGAACATTTCGCAGCCTACCGTAGTGTTTGTTTCCAAAAAGGGGTTGCAA
AAAATTTTGAACGTGCAAAAAAAATTACCAATAATCCAGAAAATTATTATCATGGATTCTAAAACGGATT
ACCAGGGATTTCAGTCGATGTACACGTTCGTCACATCTCATCTACCTCCCGGTTTTAATGAATACGATTT
TGTACCAGAGTCCTTTGATCGTGACAAAACAATTGCACTGATAATGAATTCCTCTGGATCTACTGGGTTA
CCTAAGGGTGTGGCCCTTCCGCATAGAACTGCCTGCGTCAGATTCTCGCATGCCAGAGATCCTATTTTTG
GCAATCAAATCATTCCGGATACTGCGATTTTAAGTGTTGTTCCATTCCATCACGGTTTTGGAATGTTTAC
TACACTCGGATATTTGATATGTGGATTTCGAGTCGTCTTAATGTATAGATTTGAAGAAGAGCTGTTTTTA
CGATCCCTTCAGGATTACAAAATTCAAAGTGCGTTGCTAGTACCAACCCTATTTTCATTCTTCGCCAAAA
GCACTCTGATTGACAAATACGATTTATCTAATTTACACGAAATTGCTTCTGGGGGCGCACCTCTTTCGAA
AGAAGTCGGGGAAGCGGTTGCAAAACGCTTCCATCTTCCAGGGATACGACAAGGATATGGGCTCACTGAG
ACTACATCAGCTATTCTGATTACACCCGAGGGGGATGATAAACCGGGCGCGGTCGGTAAAGTTGTTCCAT
TTTTTGAAGCGAAGGTTGTGGATCTGGATACCGGGAAAACGCTGGGCGTTAATCAGAGAGGCGAATTATG
TGTCAGAGGACCTATGATTATGTCCGGTTATGTAAACAATCCGGAAGCGACCAACGCCTTGATTGACAAG
GATGGATGGCTACATTCTGGAGACATAGCTTACTGGGACGAAGACGAACACTTCTTCATAGTTGACCGCT
TGAAGTCTTTAATTAAATACAAAGGATATCAGGTGGCCCCCGCTGAATTGGAATCGATATTGTTACAACA
CCCCAACATCTTCGACGCGGGCGTGGCAGGTCTTCCCGACGATGACGCCGGTGAACTTCCCGCCGCCGTT
GTTGTTTTGGAGCACGGAAAGACGATGACGGAAAAAGAGATCGTGGATTACGTCGCCAGTCAAGTAACAA
CCGCGAAAAAGTTGCGCGGAGGAGTTGTGTTTGTGGACGAAGTACCGAAAGGTCTTACCGGAAAACTCGA
CGCAAGAAAAATCAGAGAGATCCTCATAAAGGCCAAGAAGGGCGGAAAGTCCAAATTGTAAAATGTAACT
GTATTCAGCGATGACGAAATTCTTAGCTATTGTAATCCTCCGAGGCCTCGAGCATGCATCTAGAGGGCCC
TATTCTATAGTGTCACCTAAATGCTAGAGCTCGCTGATCAGCCTCGACTGTGCCTTCTAGTTGCCAGCCA
TCTGTTGTTTGCCCCTCCCCCGTGCCTTCCTTGACCCTGGAAGGTGCCACTCCCACTGTCCTTTCCTAAT
AAAATGAGGAAATTGCATCGCATTGTCTGAGTAGGTGTCATTCTATTCTGGGGGGTGGGGTGGGGCAGGA
CAGCAAGGGGGAGGATTGGGAAGACAATAGCAGGCATGCTGGGGATGCGGTGGGCTCTATGGCTTCTGAG
GCGGAAAGAACCAGCTGGGGCTCTAGGGGGTATCCCC
[124 nt withheld, positions 2768-2891]
C
[91 nt withheld, positions 2893-2983]
A
[49 nt withheld, positions 2985-3033]
CCTTTGACGTTGGAGTCCACGTTCTTT
[37 nt withheld, positions 3061-3097]
ACCCTATCTCGGTCTATTCTTTTGATTTATAAGGGATTTTGCCGATTTCGGCCTATTGGTTAAAAAATGA
GCTGATTTAACAAAAATTTAACGCGAATTAATTCTGTGGAATGTGTGTCAGTTAGGGTGTGGAAAGTCCC
CAGGCTCCCCAGCAGGCAGAAGTATGCAAAGCATGCATCTCAATTAGTCAGCAACCAGGTGTGGAAAGTC
CCCAGGCTCCCCAGCAGGCAGAAGTATGCAAAGCATGCATCTCAATTAGTCAGCAACCATAGTCCCGCCC
CTAACTCCGCCCATCCCGCCCCTAACTCCGCCCAGTTCCGCCCATTCTCCGCCCCATGGCTGACTAATTT
TTTTTATTTATGCAGAGGCCGAGGCCGCCTCTGCCTCTGAGCTATTCCAGAAGTAGTGAGGAGGCTTTTT
TGGAGGCCTAGGCTTTTGCAAAAAGCTCCCGGGAGCTTGTATATCCATTTTCGGATCTGATCAAGAGACA
GGATGAGGATCGTTTCGCATGATTGAACAAGATGGATTGCACGCAGGTTCTCCGGCCGCTTGGGTGGAGA
GGCTATTCGGCTATGACTGGGCACAACAGACAATCGGCTGCTCTGATGCCGCCGTGTTCCGGCTGTCAGC
GCAGGGGCGCCCGGTTCTTTTTGTCAAGACCGACCTGTCCGGTGCCCTGAATGAACTGCAGGACGAGGCA
GCGCGGCTATCGTGGCTGGCCACGACGGGCGTTCCTTGCGCAGCTGTGCTCGACGTTGTCACTGAAGCGG
GAAGGGACTGGCTGCTATTGGGCGAAGTGCCGGGGCAGGATCTCCTGTCATCTCACCTTGCTCCTGCCGA
GAAAGTATCCATCATGGCTGATGCAATGCGGCGGCTGCATACGCTTGATCCGGCTACCTGCCCATTCGAC
CACCAAGCGAAACATCGCATCGAGCGAGCACGTACTCGGATGGAAGCCGGTCTTGTCGATCAGGATGATC
TGGACGAAGAGCATCAGGGGCTCGCGCCAGCCGAACTGTTCGCCAGGCTCAAGGCGCGCATGCCCGACGG
CGAGGATCTCGTCGTGACCCATGGCGATGCCTGCTTGCCGAATATCATGGTGGAAAATGGCCGCTTTTCT
GGATTCATCGACTGTGGCCGGCTGGGTGTGGCGGACCGCTATCAGGACATAGCGTTGGCTACCCGTGATA
TTGCTGAAGAGCTTGGCGGCGAATGGGCTGACCGCTTCCTCGTGCTTTACGGTATCGCCGCTCCCGATTC
GCAGCGCATCGCCTTCTATCGCCTTCTTGACGAGTTCTTCTGAGCGGGACTCTGGGGTTCGAAATGACCG
ACCAAGCGACGCCCAACCTGCCATCACGAGATTTCGATTCCACCGCCGCCTTCTATGAAAGGTTGGGCTT
CGGAATCGTTTTCCGGGACGCCGGCTGGATGATCCTCCAGCGCGGGGATCTCATGCTGGAGTTCTTCGCC
CACCCCAACTTGTTTATTGCAGCTTATAATGGTTACAAATAAAGCAATAGCATCACAAATTTCACAAATA
AAGCATTTTTTTCACTGCATTCTAGTTGTGGTTTGTCCAAACTCATCAATGTATCTTATCATGTCTGTAT
ACCGTCGACCTCTAGCTAGAGCTTGGCGTAATCATGGTCATAGCTGTTTCCTGTGTGAAATTGTTATCCG
CTCACAATTCCACACAACATACGAGCCGGAAGCATAAAGTGTAAAGCCTGGGGTGCCTAATGAGTGAGCT
AACTCACATTAATTGCGTTGCGCTCACTGCCCGCTTTCCAGTCGGGAAACCTGTCGTGCCAGCTGCATTA
ATGAATCGGCCAACGCGCGGGGAGAGGCGGTTTGCGTATTGGGCGCTCTTCCGCTTCCTCGCTCACTGAC
TCGCTGCGCTCGGTCGTTCGGCTGCGGCGAGCGGTATCAGCTCACTCAAAGGCGGTAATACGGTTATCCA
CAGAATCAGGGGATAACGCAGGAAAGAACATGTGAGCAAAAGGCCAGCAAAAGGCCAGGAACCGTAAAAA
GGCCGCGTTGCTGGCGTTTTTCCATAGGCTCCGCCCCCCTGACGAGCATCACAAAAATCGACGCTCAAGT
CAGAGGTGGCGAAACCCGACAGGACTATAAAGATACCAGGCGTTTCCCCCTGGAAGCTCCCTCGTGCGCT
CTCCTGTTCCGACCCTGCCGCTTACCGGATACCTGTCCGCCTTTCTCCCTTCGGGAAGCGTGGCGCTTTC
TCATAGCTCACGCTGTAGGTATCTCAGTTCGGTGTAGGTCGTTCGCTCCAAGCTGGGCTGTGTGCACGAA
CCCCCCGTTCAGCCCGACCGCTGCGCCTTATCCGGTAACTATCGTCTTGAGTCCAACCCGGTAAGACACG
ACTTATCGCCACTGGCAGCAGCCACTGGTAACAGGATTAGCAGAGCGAGGTATGTAGGCGGTGCTACAGA
GTTCTTGAAGTGGTGGCCTAACTACGGCTACACTAGAAGAACAGTATTTGGTATCTGCGCTCTGCTGAAG
CCAGTTACCTTCGGAAAAAGAGTTGGTAGCTCTTGATCCGGCAAACAAACCACCGCTGGTAGCGGTGGTT
TTTTTGTTTGCAAGCAGCAGATTACGCGCAGAAAAAAAGGATCTCAAGAAGATCCTTTGATCTTTTCTAC
GGGGTCTGACGCTCAGTGGAACGAAAACTCACGTTAAGGGATTTTGGTCATGAGATTATCAAAAAGGATC
TTCACCTAGATCCTTTTAAATTAAAAATGAAGTTTTAAATCAATCTAAAGTATATATGAGTAAACTTGGT
CTGACAGTTACCAATGCTTAATCAGTGAGGCACCTATCTCAGCGATCTGTCTATTTCGTTCATCCATAGT
TGCCTGACTCCCCGTCGTGTAGATAACTACGATACGGGAGGGCTTACCATCTGGCCCCAGTGCTGCAATG
ATACCGCGAGACCCACGCTCACCGGCTCCAGATTTATCAGCAATAAACCAGCCAGCCGGAAGGGCCGAGC
GCAGAAGTGGTCCTGCAACTTTATCCGCCTCCATCCAGTCTATTAATTGTTGCCGGGAAGCTAGAGTAAG
TAGTTCGCCAGTTAATAGTTTGCGCAACGTTGTTGCCATTGCTACAGGCATCGTGGTGTCACGCTCGTCG
TTTGGTATGGCTTCATTCAGCTCCGGTTCCCAACGATCAAGGCGAGTTACATGATCCCCCATGTTGTGCA
AAAAAGCGGTTAGCTCCTTCGGTCCTCCGATCGTTGTCAGAAGTAAGTTGGCCGCAGTGTTATCACTCAT
GGTTATGGCAGCACTGCATAATTCTCTTACTGTCATGCCATCCGTAAGATGCTTTTCTGTGACTGGTGAG
TACTCAACCAAGTCATTCTGAGAATAGTGTATGCGGCGACCGAGTTGCTCTTGCCCGGCGTCAATACGGG
ATAATACCGCGCCACATAGCAGAACTTTAAAAGTGCTCATCATTGGAAAACGTTCTTCGGGGCGAAAACT
CTCAAGGATCTTACCGCTGTTGAGATCCAGTTCGATGTAACCCACTCGTGCACCCAACTGATCTTCAGCA
TCTTTTACTTTCACCAGCGTTTCTGGGTGAGCAAAAACAGGAAGGCAAAATGCCGCAAAAAAGGGAATAA
GGGCGACACGGAAATGTTGAATACTCATACTCTTCCTTTTTCAATATTATTGAAGCATTTATCAGGGTTA
TTGTCTCATGAGCGGATACATATTTGAATGTATTTAGAAAAATAAACAAATAGGGGTTCCGCGCACATTT
CCCCGAAAAGTGCCACCTGACGTCGACGGATCGGGAGATCTCCCGATCCCCTATGGTGCACTCTCAGTAC
AATCTGCTCTGATGCCGCATAGTTAAGCCAGTATCTGCTCCCTGCTTGTGTGTTGGAGGTCGCTGAGTAG
TGCGCGAGCAAAATTTAAGCTACAACAAGGCAAGGCTTGACCGACAATTGCATGAAGAATCTGCTTAGGG
TTAGGCGTTTTGCGCTGC
